>Addgene plasmid #48857 | pGGB000 | depositor full sequence | sequence record 71282 | Full Sequence
GACGAAAGGGCCTCGTGATACGCCTATTTTTATAGGTTAATGTCATGATAATAATGGTTTCTTAGACGTC
AGGTGGCACTTTTCGGGGAAATGTGCGCGGAACCCCTATTTGTTTATTTTTCTAAATACATTCAAATATG
TATCCGCTCATGAGACAATAACCCTGATAAATGCTTCAATAATATTGAAAAAGGAAGAGTATGAGTATTC
AACATTTCCGTGTCGCCCTTATTCCCTTTTTTGCGGCATTTTGCCTTCCTGTTTTTGCTCACCCAGAAAC
GCTGGTGAAAGTAAAAGATGCTGAAGATCAGTTGGGTGCACGAGTGGGTTACATCGAACTGGATCTCAAC
AGCGGTAAGATCCTTGAGAGTTTTCGCCCCGAAGAACGTTTTCCAATGATGAGCACTTTTAAAGTTCTGC
TATGTGGCGCGGTATTATCCCGTATTGACGCCGGGCAAGAGCAACTCGGTCGCCGCATACACTATTCTCA
GAATGACTTGGTTGAGTACTCACCAGTCACAGAAAAGCATCTTACGGATGGCATGACAGTAAGAGAATTA
TGCAGTGCTGCCATAACCATGAGTGATAACACTGCGGCCAACTTACTTCTGACAACGATCGGAGGACCGA
AGGAGCTAACCGCTTTTTTGCACAACATGGGGGATCATGTAACTCGCCTTGATCGTTGGGAACCGGAGCT
GAATGAAGCCATACCAAACGACGAGCGTGACACCACGATGCCTGTAGCAATGGCAACAACGTTGCGCAAA
CTATTAACTGGCGAACTACTTACTCTAGCTTCCCGGCAACAATTAATAGACTGGATGGAGGCGGATAAAG
TTGCAGGACCACTTCTGCGCTCGGCCCTTCCGGCTGGCTGGTTTATTGCTGATAAATCTGGAGCCGGTGA
GCGTGGCTCTCGAGGTATCATTGCAGCACTGGGGCCAGATGGTAAGCCCTCCCGTATCGTAGTTATCTAC
ACGACGGGGAGTCAGGCAACTATGGATGAACGAAATAGACAGATCGCTGAGATAGGTGCCTCACTGATTA
AGCATTGGTAACTGTCAGACCAAGTTTACTCATATATACTTTAGATTGATTTAAAACTTCATTTTTAATT
TAAAAGGATCTAGGTGAAGATCCTTTTTGATAATCTCATGACCAAAATCCCTTAACGTGAGTTTTCGTTC
CACTGAGCGTCAGACCCCGTAGAAAAGATCAAAGGATCTTCTTGAGATCCTTTTTTTCTGCGCGTAATCT
GCTGCTTGCAAACAAAAAAACCACCGCTACCAGCGGTGGTTTGTTTGCCGGATCAAGAGCTACCAACTCT
TTTTCCGAAGGTAACTGGCTTCAGCAGAGCGCAGATACCAAATACTGTTCTTCTAGTGTAGCCGTAGTTA
GGCCACCACTTCAAGAACTCTGTAGCACCGCCTACATACCTCGCTCTGCTAATCCTGTTACCAGTGGCTG
CTGCCAGTGGCGATAAGTCGTGTCTTACCGGGTTGGACTCAAGACGATAGTTACCGGATAAGGCGCAGCG
GTCGGGCTGAACGGGGGGTTCGTGCACACAGCCCAGCTTGGAGCGAACGACCTACACCGAACTGAGATAC
CTACAGCGTGAGCTATGAGAAAGCGCCACGCTTCCCGAAGGGAGAAAGGCGGACAGGTATCCGGTAAGCG
GCAGGGTCGGAACAGGAGAGCGCACGAGGGAGCTTCCAGGGGGAAACGCCTGGTATCTTTATAGTCCTGT
CGGGTTTCGCCACCTCTGACTTGAGCGTCGATTTTTGTGATGCTCGTCAGGGGGGCGGAGCCTATGGAAA
AACGCCAGCAACGCGGCCTTTTTACGGTTCCTGGCCTTTTGCTGGCCTTTTGCTCACATGTTCTTTCCTG
CGTTATCCCCTGATTCTGTGGATAACCGTATTACCGCCTTTGAGTGAGCTGATACCGCTCGCCGCAGCCG
AACGACCGAGCGCAGCGAGTCAGTGAGCGAGGAAGCGGAAGAGCGCCCAATACGCAAACCGCCTCTCCCC
GCGCGTTGGCCGATTCATTAATGCAGCTGGCACGACAGGTTTCCCGACTGGAAAGCGGGCAGTGAGCGCA
ACGCAATTAATGTGAGTTAGCTCACTCATTAGGCACCCCAGGCTTTACACTTTATGCTTCCGGCTCGTAT
GTTGTGTGGAATTGTGAGCGGATAACAATTTCACACGAGCTATTTAGGTGACACTATAGAAGTGAAGCTT
GGTCTCAAACAGTGGATCCAGTGCTAACATGGTCTAGAAGGAGGTCAGCTATGGAGAAAAAAATCACTGG
ATATACCACCGTTGATATATCCCAATGGCATCGTAAAGAACATTTTGAGGCATTTCAGTCAGTTGCTCAA
TGTACCTATAACCAGACCGTTCAGCTGGATATTACGGCCTTTTTAAAGACCGTAAAGAAAAATAAGCACA
AGTTTTATCCGGCCTTTATTCACATTCTTGCCCGCCTGATGAATGCTCATCCGGAGTTCCGTATGGCAAT
GAAAGACGGTGAGCTGGTGATATGGGATAGTGTTCACCCTTGTTACACCGTTTTCCATGAGCAAACTGAA
ACGTTTTCATCGCTCTGGAGTGAATACCACGACGATTTCCGGCAGTTTCTACACATATATTCGCAAGATG
TGGCGTGTTACGGTGAAAACCTGGCCTATTTCCCTAAAGGGTTTATTGAGAATATGTTTTTCGTCTCAGC
CAATCCCTGGGTGAGTTTCACCAGTTTTGATTTAAACGTGGCCAATATGGACAACTTCTTCGCCCCCGTT
TTCACCATGGGCAAATATTATACGCAAGGCGACAAGGTGCTGATGCCGCTGGCGATTCAGGTTCATCATG
CCGTTTGTGATGGCTTCCATGTCGGCAGAATGCTTAATGAATTACAACAGTACTGCGATGAGTGGCAGGG
CGGGGCGTAAGAGCTCAGGAGGACAGCTATGCAGTTTAAGGTTTACACCTATAAAAGAGAGAGCCGTTAT
CGTCTGTTTGTGGATGTACAGAGTGATATTATTGACACGCCCGGGCGACGGATGGTGATCCCCCTGGCCA
GTGCACGTCTGCTGTCAGATAAAGTCTCCCGTGAACTTTACCCAGTGGTGCATATCGGGGATGAAAGCTG
GCGCATGATGACCACCGATATGGCCAGTGTGCCAGTCTCCGTTATCGGGGAAGAAGTGGCTGATCTCAGC
CACCGCGAAAATGACATCAAAAACGCCATTAACCTGATGTTCTGGGGAATATAACTGCAGAGGAGGTAAT
CAATGCCACAACACTGGTGGTACCGGCTTGAGACCGAATTCTCGCCCTATAGTGAGTCGTATTACCTGGC
CGTCGTTTTACAACGTCGTGACTGGGAAAACCCTGGCGTTACCCAACTTAATCGCCTTGCAGCACATCCC
CCTTTCGCCAGCTGGCGTAATAGCGAAGAGGCCCGCACCGATCGCCCTTCCCAACAGTTGCGCAGCCTGA
ATGGCGAATGGCGCCTGATGCGGTATTTTCTCCTTACGCATCTGTGCGGTATTTCACACCGCATATGGTG
CACTCTCAGTACAATCTGCTCTGATGCCGCATAGTTAAGCCAGCCCCGACACCCGCCAACACCCGCTGAC
GCGCCCTGACGGGCTTGTCTGCTCCCGGCATCCGCTTACAGACAAGCTGTGACCGTCTCCGGGAGCTGCA
TGTGTCAGAGGTTTTCACCGTCATCACCGAAACGCGCGA
Features (pLannotate 1.2.2; 14 found; start..end, strand, type, name):
     96..200     +  promoter       AmpR promoter: bla
    201..1061    +  CDS            AmpR: β-lactamase; bla; confers resistance to ampicillin, carbenicillin, and related antibiotics
   1232..1820    +  rep_origin     ori: high-copy-number ColE1/pMB1/pBR322/pUC origin of replication
   2003..2095    +  CDS            lacI (fragment): lac repressor; lacI; The lac repressor binds to the lac operator to inhibit transcription in E. coli. This inhibition can be relieved by adding lactose or isopropyl-β-D-thiogalactopyranoside (IPTG).
   2108..2129    +  protein_bind   CAP binding site: CAP binding activates transcription in the presence of cAMP. E. coli catabolite activator protein
   2144..2174    +  promoter       lac promoter: promoter for the E. coli lac operon
   2182..2198    +  protein_bind   lac operator: The lac repressor binds to the lac operator to inhibit transcription in E. coli. This inhibition can be relieved by adding lactose or isopropyl-β-D-thiogalactopyranoside (IPTG). lac repressor encoded by lacI
   2212..2230    +  promoter       SP6 promoter: promoter for bacteriophage SP6 RNA polymerase
   2291..2947    +  CDS            cat: CAT_ECOLX - Experimental evidence at protein level: Swiss-Prot protein existence level 1. This enzyme is an effector of chloramphenicol resistance in bacteria. From Escherichia coli. This protein is used as a marker in many commonly used cloning vectors, such as pACYC184.
   2969..3271    +  CDS            ccdB: CCDB_ECOLI - Also known as G, letB, letD. Experimental evidence at protein level: Swiss-Prot protein existence level 1. Toxic component of a type II toxin-antitoxin (TA) system, functioning in plasmid maintainence. Responsible for the post- segregational killing (PSK) of plasmid-free cells, also referred to as a plasmid addiction system. Half-life of over 2 hours. Cell killing by CcdB is accompanied by filamentation, defects in chromosome and plasmid segregation, defects in cell division, formation of anucleate cells, decreased DNA synthesis and plasmid loss. Interferes with the activity of DN
   3336..3354    -  promoter       T7 promoter: promoter for bacteriophage T7 RNA polymerase
   3356..3508    +  CDS            lacZα (fragment): LacZα fragment of β-galactosidase; lacZ fragment
   3514..3613    -  misc_feature   bom (fragment): basis of mobility region from pBR322
   3715..1       -  CDS            rop (fragment) (across the origin): Rop protein, which maintains plasmids at low copy number; rop
