[The description below was written by a language model from this plasmid's Addgene catalogue record and pLannotate feature annotations shown in this document.]
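Description:
pGGB000 is an empty entry vector from the GreenGate plant transgenesis cloning system, intended for building the N-terminal tag module class. It is a Golden Gate-compatible plasmid based on pUC19, with a full sequence of about 3.7 kb. It is maintained in E. coli at high copy number through the ColE1/pUC-type origin, and the backbone carries the bla gene with its native promoter for ampicillin resistance. Remnants of the pUC lac region (a lacI fragment, CAP binding site, lac promoter and operator, and a lacZα fragment) are also annotated, along with short bom and rop fragments that appear to be backbone leftovers.

There is no gene insert. The cloning position is instead occupied by a stuffer cassette made up of a chloramphenicol acetyltransferase gene followed by ccdB, flanked by two BsaI sites. SP6 and T7 promoters lie just outside this region and face inward. CcdB is a toxin lethal to ordinary E. coli strains, which explains why the empty vector is propagated in the ccdB-tolerant strain DB3.1 under combined chloramphenicol and ampicillin selection. When a fragment of interest replaces the cassette, the toxin gene is lost, which allows counterselection against uncut or unrecombined vector in standard hosts.

The resulting entry module can then be released with BsaI and assembled with other GreenGate modules through its defined overhangs. According to the depositor, the 5' overhang can be changed using HindIII and BamHI and the 3' overhang using KpnI and EcoRI. BamHI, KpnI or a pair of XcmI sites can also serve as alternative insertion sites instead of BsaI.
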