Addgene plasmid #48857: pGGB000
Purpose: (Empty Backbone) Empty entry vector for creating GreenGate N-terminal tag modules.
Depositing lab: Jan Lohmann. Depositing organization: Universitaet Heidelberg. Publication: GreenGate - A Novel, Versatile, and Efficient Cloning System for Plant Transgenesis. Lampropoulos A, Sutikovic Z, Wenzl C, Maegele I, Lohmann JU, Forner J. PLoS One. 2013 Dec 20;8(12):e83043. doi: 10.1371/journal.pone.0083043. PubMed 24376629.
Backbone
  Vector backbone: pUC19
  Backbone size (bp): 2686
  Vector type: Golden Gate Compatible cloning vector
Growth in bacteria
  Bacterial resistance: Chloramphenicol and Ampicillin, 25 & 100 μg/mL
  Growth temperature: 37°C
  Growth strain: DB3.1
  Copy number: High Copy
Gene/Insert
  Gene/Insert name: None
Terms and licenses: Academic/Nonprofit Terms; Industry Terms: Not Available to Industry
Depositor comments: This plasmid is designed to take up inserts for future Golden Gate cloning using the BsaI enzyme. The 5' BsaI overhang can be exchanged using HindIII and BamHI. The 3' BsaI overhang can be exchanged using KpnI and EcoRI. BamHI and KpnI sites as well as the double XcmI sites can also be used as alternative insert cloning sites, instead of using BsaI. Plasmid Features (listed as bp in full plasmid sequence): BsaI site #1 = 2241-2251bp BsaI site #2 = 3315-3325bp
How to cite: pGGB000 was a gift from Jan Lohmann (Addgene plasmid # 48857 ; http://n2t.net/addgene:48857 ; RRID:Addgene_48857)
