>Addgene plasmid #48857 | pGGB000 | depositor partial sequence | sequence record 71283 | BsaI recognition site - overhang B - ccdB cassette - overhang C - BsaI recognition site
GGTCTCAAACAGTGGATCCAGTGCTAACATGGTCTAGAAGGAGGTCAGCTATGGAGAAAAAAATCACTGG
ATATACCACCGTTGATATATCCCAATGGCATCGTAAAGAACATTTTGAGGCATTTCAGTCAGTTGCTCAA
TGTACCTATAACCAGACCGTTCAGCTGGATATTACGGCCTTTTTAAAGACCGTAAAGAAAAATAAGCACA
AGTTTTATCCGGCCTTTATTCACATTCTTGCCCGCCTGATGAATGCTCATCCGGAGTTCCGTATGGCAAT
GAAAGACGGTGAGCTGGTGATATGGGATAGTGTTCACCCTTGTTACACCGTTTTCCATGAGCAAACTGAA
ACGTTTTCATCGCTCTGGAGTGAATACCACGACGATTTCCGGCAGTTTCTACACATATATTCGCAAGATG
TGGCGTGTTACGGTGAAAACCTGGCCTATTTCCCTAAAGGGTTTATTGAGAATATGTTTTTCGTCTCAGC
CAATCCCTGGGTGAGTTTCACCAGTTTTGATTTAAACGTGGCCAATATGGACAACTTCTTCGCCCCCGTT
TTCACCATGGGCAAATATTATACGCAAGGCGACAAGGTGCTGATGCCGCTGGCGATTCAGGTTCATCATG
CCGTTTGTGATGGCTTCCATGTCGGCAGAATGCTTAATGAATTACAACAGTACTGCGATGAGTGGCAGGG
CGGGGCGTAAGAGCTCAGGAGGACAGCTATGCAGTTTAAGGTTTACACCTATAAAAGAGAGAGCCGTTAT
CGTCTGTTTGTGGATGTACAGAGTGATATTATTGACACGCCCGGGCGACGGATGGTGATCCCCCTGGCCA
GTGCACGTCTGCTGTCAGATAAAGTCTCCCGTGAACTTTACCCAGTGGTGCATATCGGGGATGAAAGCTG
GCGCATGATGACCACCGATATGGCCAGTGTGCCAGTCTCCGTTATCGGGGAAGAAGTGGCTGATCTCAGC
CACCGCGAAAATGACATCAAAAACGCCATTAACCTGATGTTCTGGGGAATATAACTGCAGAGGAGGTAAT
CAATGCCACAACACTGGTGGTACCGGCTTGAGACC
