>Addgene plasmid #48857 | pGGB000 | addgene partial sequence | sequence record 72466 | Lac-promoter 5'-CACTTTATGCTTCCGGCTCG-3'
CACGAGCTATTTAGGTGACACTATAGAAGTGAAGCTTGGTCTCAAACAGTGGATCCAGTGCTAACATGGT
CTAGAAGGAGGTCAGCTATGGAGAAAAAAATCACTGGATATACCACCGTTGATATATCCCAATGGCATCG
TAAAGAACATTTTGAGGCATTTCAGTCAGTTGCTCAATGTACCTATAACCAGACCGTTCAGCTGGATATT
ACGGCCTTTTTAAAGACCGTAAAGAAAAATAAGCACAAGTTTTATCCGGCCTTTATTCACATTCTTGCCC
GCCTGATGAATGCTCATCCGGAGTTCCGTATGGCAATGAAAGACGGTGAGCTGGTGATATGGGATAGTGT
TCACCCTTGTTACACCGTTTTCCATGAGCAAACTGAAACGTTTTCATCGCTCTGGAGTGAATACCACGAC
GATTTCCGGCAGTTTCTACACATATATTCGCAAGATGTGGCGTGTTACGGTGAAAACCTGGCCTATTTCC
CTAAAGGGTTTATTGAGAATATGTTTTTCGTCTCAGCCAATCCCTGGGTGAGTTTCACCAGTTTTGATTT
AAACGTGGCCAATATGGACAACTTCTTCGCCCCCGTTTTCACCATGGGCAAATATTATACGCAAGGCGAC
AAGGTGCTGATGCCGCTGGCGATTCAGGTTCATCATGCCGTTTGTGATGGCTTCCATGTCGGCAGAATGC
TTAATGAATTACAACAGTACTGCGATGAGTGGCAGGGCGGGGCGTAAGAGCTCAGGAGGACAGCTATGCA
GTTTAAGGTTTACACCTATAAAAGAGAGAGCCGTTATCGTCTGTTTGTGGATGTACAGAGTGATATTATT
GACACGCCCGGGCGACGGATGGTGATCCCCCTGGCCAGTGCACGTCTGCTGTCAGATAAAGTCTCCCGTG
AACTTTACCCAGTGGTGCATATCGGGG
