>Addgene plasmid #48857 | pGGB000 | addgene partial sequence | sequence record 72542 | M13pUC-Fwd 5'-CCCAGTCACGACGTTGTAAAACG-3'
CTATAGGGCGAGAATTCGGTCTCAAGCCGGTACCACCAGTGTTGTGGCATTGATTACCTCCTCTGCAGTT
ATATTCCCCAGAACATCAGGTTAATGGCGTTTTTGATGTCATTTTCGCGGTGGCTGAGATCAGCCACTTC
TTCCCCGATAACGGAGACTGGCACACTGGCCATATCGGTGGTCATCATGCGCCAGCTTTCATCCCCGATA
TGCACCACTGGGTAAAGTTCACGGGAGACTTTATCTGACAGCAGACGTGCACTGGCCAGGGGGATCACCA
TCCGTCGCCCGGGCGTGTCAATAATATCACTCTGTACATCCACAAACAGACGATAACGGCTCTCTCTTTT
ATAGGTGTAAACCTTAAACTGCATAGCTGTCCTCCTGAGCTCTTACGCCCCGCCCTGCCACTCATCGCAG
TACTGTTGTAATTCATTAAGCATTCTGCCGACATGGAAGCCATCACAAACGGCATGATGAACCTGAATCG
CCAGCGGCATCAGCACCTTGTCGCCTTGCGTATAATATTTGCCCATGGTGAAAACGGGGGCGAAGAAGTT
GTCCATATTGGCCACGTTTAAATCAAAACTGGTGAAACTCACCCAGGGATTGGCTGAGACGAAAAACATA
TTCTCAATAAACCCTTTAGGGAAATAGGCCAGGTTTTCACCGTAACACGCCACATCTTGCGAATATATGT
GTAGAAACTGCCGGAAATCGTCGTGGTATTCACTCCAGAGCGATGAAAACGTTTCAGTTTGCTCATGGAA
AACGGTGTAACAAGGGTGAACACTATCCCATATCACCAGC
